>Addgene plasmid #146661 | pLNHA-C1-HsPatL1_70-513_J | depositor full sequence | sequence record 289107 | Full Sequence
TAGTTATTAATAGTAATCAATTACGGGGTCATTAGTTCATAGCCCATATATGGAGTTCCGCGTTACATAA
CTTACGGTAAATGGCCCGCCTGGCTGACCGCCCAACGACCCCCGCCCATTGACGTCAATAATGACGTATG
TTCCCATAGTAACGCCAATAGGGACTTTCCATTGACGTCAATGGGTGGAGTATTTACGGTAAACTGCCCA
CTTGGCAGTACATCAAGTGTATCATATGCCAAGTACGCCCCCTATTGACGTCAATGACGGTAAATGGCCC
GCCTGGCATTATGCCCAGTACATGACCTTATGGGACTTTCCTACTTGGCAGTACATCTACGTATTAGTCA
TCGCTATTACCATGGTGATGCGGTTTTGGCAGTACATCAATGGGCGTGGATAGCGGTTTGACTCACGGGG
ATTTCCAAGTCTCCACCCCATTGACGTCAATGGGAGTTTGTTTTGGCACCAAAATCAACGGGACTTTCCA
AAATGTCGTAACAACTCCGCCCCATTGACGCAAATGGGCGGTAGGCGTGTACGGTGGGAGGTCTATATAA
GCAGAGCTCTCTGGCTAACTAGAGAACCCACTGCTTACTGGCTTATCGAAATTAATACGACTCACTATAG
GGAGACCCAAGCTCTAGCGCTACCGGTCGCCACCATGGACGCACAAACACGACGACGTGAGCGTCGCGCT
GAGAAACAAGCTCAATGGAAAGCTGCAAACGGTGGATCTCCTCCACATATGGCTTACCCATACGATGTTC
CAGATTACGCTCCTCCATCTCGAGCTAATGGAGAGAGAGATGAAATGGACTTGTTGGGTGACCATGAGGA
GAATCTGGCAGAAAGGCTCAGTAAGATGGTGATTGAAAATGAACTAGAAGATCCAGCTATTATGAGGGCA
GTGCAGACCAGGCCAGTTTTACAACCCCAACCAGGAAGTCTGAATTCCAGTATCTGGGATGGATCTGAAG
TTCTGAGGCGAATCCGAGGACCACTGCTTGCTCAGGAAATGCCTACAGTGTCTGTATTAGAATATGCTTT
GCCTCAGAGGCCCCCCCAGGGTCCAGAAGATGATCGGGACCTTTCTGAACGAGCATTACCAAGGCGGTCA
ACTTCACCTATCATTGGCAGTCCTCCTGTTAGAGCTGTCCCCATAGGCACCCCACCTAAACAGATGGCTG
TACCCAGCTTCACCCAACAGATTCTGTGTCCGAAGCCTGTCCATGTTCGGCCCCCAATGCCACCTCGTTA
TCCTGCTCCCTATGGTGAGAGGATGTCTCCAAACCAGCTCTGCAGTGTCCCGAACTCTTCCCTCCTGGGT
CACCCTTTTCCTCCTAGTGTTCCTCCTGTTCTCAGCCCCCTCCAGAGAGCACAGCTTCTTGGAGGAGCAC
AGCTACAGCCTGGACGGATGTCTCCCAGCCAGTTTGCACGGGTCCCTGGATTTGTTGGTAGTCCACTTGC
TGCCATGAATCCCAAGTTGCTACAAGGGCGAGTTGGGCAGATGCTTCCCCCAGCACCAGGCTTCCGTGCC
TTCTTTAGTGCTCCACCCTCCGCTACACCACCTCCACAGCAGCACCCTCCTGGCCCAGGACCCCACCTGC
AAAACCTAAGATCTCAGGCCCCAATGTTTAGACCGGACACAACTCACCTCCATCCACAGCACCGTCGACT
CTTGCATCAGAGACAGCAACAGAATAGAAGTCAGCATCGGAATCTCAATGGTGCGGGAGATAGAGGAAGT
CACCGGAGCAGTCATCAAGATCATCTCCGAAAGGATCCATATGCCAATCTCATGTTGCAGCGGGAAAAGG
ATTGGGTCTCTAAAATCCAGATGATGCAACTGCAAAGCACTGATCCCTACCTGGATGATTTTTATTACCA
GAATTACTTTGAAAAACTGGAGAAACTGTCAGCTGCTGAAGAAATACAAGGTGATGGCCCTAAGAAGGAG
CGCACCAAGCTTATCACCCCTCAGGTGGCCAAACTGGAGCACGCCTATAAGCCAGTGCAATTTGAGGGCT
CTTTGGGAAAGCTTACCGTTTCTAGTGTGAATAATCCCCGAAAAATGATTGATGCTGTTGTGACATCTCG
GAGTGAGGATGATGAGACAAAAGAAAAACAAGTTCGATAATCTAGATAACTGATCATAATCAGCCATACC
ACATTTGTAGAGGTTTTACTTGCTTTAAAAAACCTCCCACACCTCCCCCTGAACCTGAAACATAAAATGA
ATGCAATTGTTGTTGTTAACTTGTTTATTGCAGCTTATAATGGTTACAAATAAAGCAATAGCATCACAAA
TTTCACAAATAAAGCATTTTTTTCACTGCATTCTAGTTGTGGTTTGTCCAAACTCATCAATGTATCTTAA
CGCGTAAATTGTAAGCGTTAATATTTTGTTAAAATTCGCGTTAAATTTTTGTTAAATCAGCTCATTTTTT
AACCAATAGGCCGAAATCGGCAAAATCCCTTATAAATCAAAAGAATAGACCGAGATAGGGT
[37 nt withheld, positions 2512-2548]
AAAGAACGTGGACTCCAACGTCAAAGG
[49 nt withheld, positions 2576-2624]
T
[91 nt withheld, positions 2626-2716]
G
[124 nt withheld, positions 2718-2841]
CAGGTGGCACTTTTCGGGGAAATGTGCGCGGAACCCCTATTTGTTTATTTTTCTAAATACATTCAAATAT
GTATCCGCTCATGAGACAATAACCCTGATAAATGCTTCAATAATATTGAAAAAGGAAGAGTCCTGAGGCG
GAAAGAACCAGCTGTGGAATGTGTGTCAGTTAGGGTGTGGAAAGTCCCCAGGCTCCCCAGCAGGCAGAAG
TATGCAAAGCATGCATCTCAATTAGTCAGCAACCAGGTGTGGAAAGTCCCCAGGCTCCCCAGCAGGCAGA
AGTATGCAAAGCATGCATCTCAATTAGTCAGCAACCATAGTCCCGCCCCTAACTCCGCCCATCCCGCCCC
TAACTCCGCCCAGTTCCGCCCATTCTCCGCCCCATGGCTGACTAATTTTTTTTATTTATGCAGAGGCCGA
GGCCGCCTCGGCCTCTGAGCTATTCCAGAAGTAGTGAGGAGGCTTTTTTGGAGGCCTAGGCTTTTGCAAA
GATCGATCAAGAGACAGGATGAGGATCGTTTCGCATGATTGAACAAGATGGATTGCACGCAGGTTCTCCG
GCCGCTTGGGTGGAGAGGCTATTCGGCTATGACTGGGCACAACAGACAATCGGCTGCTCTGATGCCGCCG
TGTTCCGGCTGTCAGCGCAGGGGCGCCCGGTTCTTTTTGTCAAGACCGACCTGTCCGGTGCCCTGAATGA
ACTGCAAGACGAGGCAGCGCGGCTATCGTGGCTGGCCACGACGGGCGTTCCTTGCGCAGCTGTGCTCGAC
GTTGTCACTGAAGCGGGAAGGGACTGGCTGCTATTGGGCGAAGTGCCGGGGCAGGATCTCCTGTCATCTC
ACCTTGCTCCTGCCGAGAAAGTATCCATCATGGCTGATGCAATGCGGCGGCTGCATACGCTTGATCCGGC
TACCTGCCCATTCGACCACCAAGCGAAACATCGCATCGAGCGAGCACGTACTCGGATGGAAGCCGGTCTT
GTCGATCAGGATGATCTGGACGAAGAGCATCAGGGGCTCGCGCCAGCCGAACTGTTCGCCAGGCTCAAGG
CGAGCATGCCCGACGGCGAGGATCTCGTCGTGACCCATGGCGATGCCTGCTTGCCGAATATCATGGTGGA
AAATGGCCGCTTTTCTGGATTCATCGACTGTGGCCGGCTGGGTGTGGCGGACCGCTATCAGGACATAGCG
TTGGCTACCCGTGATATTGCTGAAGAGCTTGGCGGCGAATGGGCTGACCGCTTCCTCGTGCTTTACGGTA
TCGCCGCTCCCGATTCGCAGCGCATCGCCTTCTATCGCCTTCTTGACGAGTTCTTCTGAGCGGGACTCTG
GGGTTCGAAATGACCGACCAAGCGACGCCCAACCTGCCATCACGAGATTTCGATTCCACCGCCGCCTTCT
ATGAAAGGTTGGGCTTCGGAATCGTTTTCCGGGACGCCGGCTGGATGATCCTCCAGCGCGGGGATCTCAT
GCTGGAGTTCTTCGCCCACCCTAGGGGGAGGCTAACTGAAACACGGAAGGAGACAATACCGGAAGGAACC
CGCGCTATGACGGCAATAAAAAGACAGAATAAAACGCACGGTGTTGGGTCGTTTGTTCATAAACGCGGGG
TTCGGTCCCAGGGCTGGCACTCTGTCGATACCCCACCGAGACCCCATTGGGGCCAATACGCCCGCGTTTC
TTCCTTTTCCCCACCCCACCCCCCAAGTTCGGGTGAAGGCCCAGGGCTCGCAGCCAACGTCGGGGCGGCA
GGCCCTGCCATAGCCTCAGGTTACTCATATATACTTTAGATTGATTTAAAACTTCATTTTTAATTTAAAA
GGATCTAGGTGAAGATCCTTTTTGATAATCTCATGACCAAAATCCCTTAACGTGAGTTTTCGTTCCACTG
AGCGTCAGACCCCGTAGAAAAGATCAAAGGATCTTCTTGAGATCCTTTTTTTCTGCGCGTAATCTGCTGC
TTGCAAACAAAAAAACCACCGCTACCAGCGGTGGTTTGTTTGCCGGATCAAGAGCTACCAACTCTTTTTC
CGAAGGTAACTGGCTTCAGCAGAGCGCAGATACCAAATACTGTCCTTCTAGTGTAGCCGTAGTTAGGCCA
CCACTTCAAGAACTCTGTAGCACCGCCTACATACCTCGCTCTGCTAATCCTGTTACCAGTGGCTGCTGCC
AGTGGCGATAAGTCGTGTCTTACCGGGTTGGACTCAAGACGATAGTTACCGGATAAGGCGCAGCGGTCGG
GCTGAACGGGGGGTTCGTGCACACAGCCCAGCTTGGAGCGAACGACCTACACCGAACTGAGATACCTACA
GCGTGAGCTATGAGAAAGCGCCACGCTTCCCGAAGGGAGAAAGGCGGACAGGTATCCGGTAAGCGGCAGG
GTCGGAACAGGAGAGCGCACGAGGGAGCTTCCAGGGGGAAACGCCTGGTATCTTTATAGTCCTGTCGGGT
TTCGCCACCTCTGACTTGAGCGTCGATTTTTGTGATGCTCGTCAGGGGGGCGGAGCCTATGGAAAAACGC
CAGCAACGCGGCCTTTTTACGGTTCCTGGCCTTTTGCTGGCCTTTTGCTCACATGTTCTTTCCTGCGTTA
TCCCCTGATTCTGTGGATAACCGTATTACCGCCATGCAT
Features (pLannotate 1.2.2; 16 found; start..end, strand, type, name):
     61..364     +  enhancer       CMV enhancer: human cytomegalovirus immediate early enhancer
    365..568     +  promoter       CMV promoter: human cytomegalovirus (CMV) immediate early promoter
    564..597     +  LTR            5' LTR (truncated) (fragment): truncated 5' long terminal repeat (LTR) from HIV-1
    613..631     +  promoter       T7 promoter: promoter for bacteriophage T7 RNA polymerase
    665..730     +  CDS            N (fragment): REGN_LAMBD - Experimental evidence at protein level: Swiss-Prot protein existence level 1. Plays a role as a transcriptional antitermination factor that allows the virus to initiate its lytic phase. Activates expression of the delayed viral early genes by modifying host RNA polymerase (RNAP) into a form that is resistant to termination signals. This antitermination function requires the host NusA protein which serves to stabilize the interaction between antitermination protein N and host RNA polymerase. From Escherichia phage lambda (Bacteriophage lambda).
    755..781     +  CDS            3xHA (fragment): three tandem HA epitope tags
    797..2170    +  CDS            PATL1 (fragment): PATL1_HUMAN - Experimental evidence at protein level: Swiss-Prot protein existence level 1. (Microbial infection) In case of infection, required for translation and replication of hepatitis C virus (HCV). From Homo sapiens (Human).
   2258..2379    +  polyA_signal   SV40 poly(A) signal: SV40 polyadenylation signal
   2413..2841    -  rep_origin     f1 ori (sequence partly withheld): f1 bacteriophage origin of replication; arrow indicates direction of (+) strand synthesis
   2868..2972    +  promoter       AmpR promoter: bla
   2974..3331    +  promoter       SV40 promoter: SV40 enhancer and early promoter
   3366..4160    +  CDS            NeoR/KanR: aminoglycoside phosphotransferase from Tn5; aph(3')-II (or nptII); confers resistance to neomycin, kanamycin, and G418 (Geneticin®)
   4181..4333    +  CDS            ble (fragment): BLE_KLEPN - Experimental evidence at protein level: Swiss-Prot protein existence level 1. Binding protein with a strong affinity to the bleomycin family of antibiotics. Binds to CL990; an antimitotic-antibiotic compound. From Klebsiella pneumoniae.
   4392..4439    +  polyA_signal   HSV TK poly(A) signal: herpes simplex virus thymidine kinase polyadenylation signal (Cole and Stacy, 1985)
   4530..4546    -  polyA_signal   bGH poly(A) signal (fragment): bovine growth hormone polyadenylation signal
   4768..5356    +  rep_origin     ori: high-copy-number ColE1/pMB1/pBR322/pUC origin of replication
