[The description below was written by a language model from this plasmid's Addgene catalogue record and pLannotate feature annotations shown in this document.]
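Description:
pLNHA-C1-HsPatL1_70-513_J is a 5,470 nt mammalian expression plasmid encoding a fragment of human PATL1 (also called Pat1b), corresponding by name to residues 70–513, with the ORF derived from the NCBI reference transcript. The catalogue lists the backbone as unknown. The annotated layout nonetheless shows a CMV-driven cassette followed by an SV40 poly(A) signal, an f1 ori, a dual-promoter NeoR/KanR unit and a pUC-type origin, an arrangement typical of C1-style mammalian expression vectors. The high-copy ColE1/pUC origin supports propagation in E. coli under kanamycin selection. The Tn5 aminoglycoside phosphotransferase gene is preceded by both a bacterial (bla) promoter and the SV40 enhancer/early promoter and is followed by the HSV TK poly(A) signal, so it can also confer G418 resistance in mammalian cells. The short HIV-1 LTR, ble and bGH poly(A) hits are fragment matches and probably not functional elements.

The CMV immediate early enhancer and promoter drive the payload, with a T7 promoter lying just upstream of the coding region. The open reading frame begins with a short fragment of the bacteriophage lambda N protein, followed by an HA epitope (annotated as a partial 3xHA match) and then the PATL1 fragment, giving an N-terminally lambdaN-HA-tagged protein. The lambda N peptide binds boxB RNA hairpins, so fusions of this kind are generally used to tether a protein to a boxB-containing reporter mRNA and assess its effect on that transcript, while the HA tag permits detection or immunoprecipitation. The record itself states only mammalian expression as the purpose. The associated study concerns the domains of Pat proteins required for mRNA decapping in metazoa, consistent with use of this truncation in domain-mapping experiments.
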