Addgene plasmid #146661: pLNHA-C1-HsPatL1_70-513_J
Purpose: Mammalian Expression of HsPatL1_70-513
Depositing lab: Elisa Izaurralde. Depositing organization: Max Planck Institute for Developmental Biology. Publication: The C-terminal alpha-alpha superhelix of Pat is required for mRNA decapping in metazoa. Braun JE, Tritschler F, Haas G, Igreja C, Truffault V, Weichenrieder O, Izaurralde E. EMBO J. 2010 Jul 21. 29(14):2368-80. 10.1038/emboj.2010.124 PubMed 20543818.
Backbone
  Vector backbone: Unknown
  Vector type: Mammalian Expression
Growth in bacteria
  Bacterial resistance: Kanamycin, 50 μg/mL
  Growth temperature: 37°C
  Growth strain: DH5alpha
  Copy number: High Copy
Gene/Insert
  Gene/Insert name: HsPatL1_70-513
  Species: H. sapiens (human)
  Entrez Gene: PATL1 (a.k.a. Pat1b, hPat1b)
  Cloning method: Unknown
Terms and licenses: Academic/Nonprofit Terms; Industry Terms: Not Available to Industry
Depositor comments: ORF extracted from NCBI: NM_152716.2 Plasmids from this collection were made available to the research community and donated after the lab closed. Please note that the sequence provided by the depositing laboratory may be theoretical/predicted or based on Sanger sequencing results. There may be discrepancies between sequencing results obtained by Addgene and the depositor sequence. If an Addgene verified sequence is not available, please contact before placing your order to request that our lab fully sequence the plasmid.
How to cite: pLNHA-C1-HsPatL1_70-513_J was a gift from Elisa Izaurralde (Addgene plasmid # 146661 ; http://n2t.net/addgene:146661 ; RRID:Addgene_146661)
